Addgene plasmid #89289: pET151-Vps4(101-437)-Hcp1 R325D
Purpose: Bacterial expression of S. cerevisiae Vps4 AAA ATPase cassette fused to P. aeruginosa Hcp1
Depositing lab: Chris Hill. Depositing organization: University of Utah. Publication: Structural Basis of Protein Translocation by the Vps4-Vta1 AAA ATPase. Monroe N, Han H, Shen PS, Sundquist WI, Hill CP. Elife. 2017 Apr 5;6. pii: e24487. doi: 10.7554/eLife.24487. PubMed 28379137.
Backbone
  Vector backbone: pET151
  Backbone manufacturer: Invitrogen
  Backbone size w/o insert (bp): 5700
  Total vector size (bp): 7300
  Vector type: Bacterial Expression
Growth in bacteria
  Bacterial resistance: Ampicillin, 100 μg/mL
  Growth temperature: 37°C
  Growth strain: DH5alpha
  Copy number: Low Copy
Gene/Insert
  Gene/Insert name: Vacuolar protein sorting-associated protein 4 (alt name: Vps4)
  Species: S. cerevisiae (budding yeast)
  Insert size (bp): 1554
  Mutation: deleted amino acids 1-100, mutated Arg-325 to Asp
  GenBank ID: NM_001184270
  Entrez Gene: VPS4 (a.k.a. YPR173C, CSC1, DID6, END13, GRD13, VPL4, VPT10)
  Promoter: T7
  Tag / fusion protein: 6xHis-V5-TEV (N terminal on backbone); Hcp1 (C terminal on insert)
  Cloning method: Ligation Independent Cloning
  Sequencing primers: 5′ TAATACGACTCACTATAGG; 3′ GCTAGTTATTGCTCAGCGG
Terms and licenses: Academic/Nonprofit Terms; Industry Terms: Not Available to Industry
How to cite: pET151-Vps4(101-437)-Hcp1 R325D was a gift from Chris Hill (Addgene plasmid # 89289 ; http://n2t.net/addgene:89289 ; RRID:Addgene_89289)
