[The description below was written by a language model from this plasmid's Addgene catalogue record and pLannotate feature annotations shown in this document.]
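Description:
pET151-Vps4(101-437)-Hcp1 R325D is a bacterial expression plasmid of about 7.3 kb built on the Invitrogen pET151 backbone. It is designed for T7 RNA polymerase-driven protein production in E. coli. The plasmid replicates from a pBR322/ColE1-type origin accompanied by the bom region and the rop gene, which holds copy number low, in agreement with the catalogue's "low copy" designation. Selection is by ampicillin through the β-lactamase gene. Several tetracycline-resistance fragments appear in the annotation, but these are non-functional remnants of the pBR322 lineage. A lacI gene with its own promoter supplies lac repressor, which binds the lac operator immediately downstream of the T7 promoter, so expression is repressed until IPTG is added.

The expression cassette runs from the T7 promoter, lac operator and phage gene 10 ribosome binding site to the T7 terminator. It encodes an N-terminal 6xHis-V5 tag and a TEV protease cleavage site, which allow affinity purification, detection and tag removal. The His tag is listed in the catalogue but was not separately annotated in the feature table. The tag is followed by residues 101-437 of Saccharomyces cerevisiae Vps4, the AAA ATPase cassette with the first 100 amino acids deleted and an Arg325-to-Asp substitution. This is fused at its C terminus to Pseudomonas aeruginosa Hcp1, a type VI secretion system protein. The record does not state the rationale for the fusion or the mutation, but Hcp1 is known to form hexameric rings, so it may serve as a scaffold promoting Vps4 hexamer assembly. The construct was deposited with a structural study of protein translocation by the Vps4-Vta1 ATPase complex, which points to use in producing recombinant protein for structural and biochemical analysis.
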