Features (pLannotate 1.2.2; 22 found; start..end, strand, type, name):
    209..227     +  promoter       T7 promoter: promoter for bacteriophage T7 RNA polymerase
    228..252     +  protein_bind   lac operator: The lac repressor binds to the lac operator to inhibit transcription in E. coli. This inhibition can be relieved by adding lactose or isopropyl-β-D-thiogalactopyranoside (IPTG). lac repressor encoded by lacI
    267..289     +  RBS            RBS: efficient ribosome binding site from bacteriophage T7 gene 10 (Olins and Rangwala, 1989)
    318..359     +  CDS            V5 tag: epitope tag from simian virus 5
    360..379     +  CDS            TEV site (fragment): tobacco etch virus (TEV) protease recognition and cleavage site
    381..1391    +  CDS            VPS4 (fragment): VPS4_YEAST - Also known as CSC1, DID6, END13, GRD13, VPL4, VPT10. Experimental evidence at protein level: Swiss-Prot protein existence level 1. Involved in the transport of biosynthetic membrane proteins from the prevacuolar/endosomal compartment to the vacuole. Required for multivesicular body (MVB) protein sorting. Catalyzes the ATP-dependent dissociation of class E VPS proteins from endosomal membranes, such as the disassembly of the ESCRT-III complex. From Saccharomyces cerevisiae (strain ATCC 204508 / S288c) (Baker's yeast).
   1446..1931    +  CDS            hcp1: HCP1_PSEAE - Experimental evidence at protein level: Swiss-Prot protein existence level 1. Required for assembly of the protein secretion apparatus HSI- I. Actively secreted during chronic infection of cystic fibrosis patients. From Pseudomonas aeruginosa (strain ATCC 15692 / DSM 22644 / CIP 104116 / JCM 14847 / LMG 12228 / 1C / PRS 101 / PAO1).
   1960..2009    +  CDS            SET1 (fragment): solubility-enhancement tag derived from T7 phage gene 10B
   2017..2064    +  terminator     T7 terminator: transcription terminator for bacteriophage T7 RNA polymerase
   2087..2191    -  CDS            TcR (fragment): tetracycline efflux protein; tet; confers resistance to tetracycline
   2248..2271    -  promoter       tet promoter (fragment): E. coli promoter for tetracycline efflux protein gene
   2388..2492    +  promoter       AmpR promoter: bla
   2493..3353    +  CDS            AmpR: β-lactamase; bla; confers resistance to ampicillin, carbenicillin, and related antibiotics
   3524..4112    +  rep_origin     ori: high-copy-number ColE1/pMB1/pBR322/pUC origin of replication
   4298..4437    -  misc_feature   bom: basis of mobility region from pBR322
   4539..4730    -  CDS            rop: Rop protein, which maintains plasmids at low copy number; rop
   4747..5127    +  CDS            YPB1_ECOLX: Protein predicted: Swiss-Prot protein existence level 4. From Escherichia coli.
   5369..5993    -  CDS            TcR (fragment): tetracycline efflux protein; tet; confers resistance to tetracycline
   6008..6029    -  protein_bind   CAP binding site: CAP binding activates transcription in the presence of cAMP. E. coli catabolite activator protein
   6042..7124    -  CDS            lacI: lac repressor; lacI; The lac repressor binds to the lac operator to inhibit transcription in E. coli. This inhibition can be relieved by adding lactose or isopropyl-β-D-thiogalactopyranoside (IPTG).
   7125..7202    -  promoter       lacI promoter: lacI
   7210..187     -  CDS            TcR (fragment) (across the origin): tetracycline efflux protein; tet; confers resistance to tetracycline
>Addgene plasmid #89289 | pET151-Vps4(101-437)-Hcp1 R325D | addgene full sequence | sequence record 175352 | Addgene NGS Result
CAAGGAGATGGCGCCCAACAGTCCCCCGGCCACGGGGCCTGCCACCATACCCACGCCGAAACAAGCGCTC
ATGAGCCCGAAGTGGCGAGCCCGATCTTCCCCATCGGTGATGTCGGCGATATAGGCGCCAGCAACCGCAC
CTGTGGCGCCGGTGATGCCGGCCACGATGCGTCCGGCGTAGAGGATCGAGATCTCGATCCCGCGAAATTA
ATACGACTCACTATAGGGGAATTGTGAGCGGATAACAATTCCCCTCTAGAAATAATTTTGTTTAACTTTA
AGAAGGAGATATACATATGCATCATCACCATCACCATGGTAAGCCTATCCCTAACCCTCTCCTCGGTCTC
GATTCTACGGAAAACCTGTATTTTCAGGGACAGGAAGAGGGTGAGGATAATGGTGGAGAAGACAACAAAA
AGCTAAGAGGTGCCTTATCGAGTGCTATTTTGTCTGAGAAGCCCAATGTTAAGTGGGAAGACGTGGCTGG
ACTGGAAGGAGCCAAAGAGGCCCTTAAAGAAGCCGTTATTTTACCTGTCAAGTTCCCACATTTGTTCAAA
GGTAACCGTAAGCCCACTTCGGGAATCTTATTGTACGGACCACCAGGTACAGGTAAATCATATTTGGCAA
AAGCAGTGGCCACCGAGGCCAATTCTACCTTTTTCAGTGTTAGTTCCAGTGATTTGGTTTCTAAGTGGAT
GGGTGAATCTGAAAAACTTGTCAAACAGTTATTTGCGATGGCAAGAGAAAATAAACCTTCTATTATTTTT
ATAGATGAAGTGGATGCGCTAACAGGTACCAGAGGAGAAGGAGAGAGCGAAGCAAGTAGAAGAATTAAAA
CAGAATTATTGGTACAAATGAATGGTGTTGGGAATGACTCCCAAGGTGTTTTGGTCCTTGGCGCAACAAA
TATCCCATGGCAACTGGACAGTGCCATCAGGAGAAGATTTGAAAGAAGAATATATATACCATTACCAGAT
TTGGCGGCAAGAACCACCATGTTCGAGATTAACGTCGGCGACACTCCATGCGTATTGACCAAGGAAGATT
ATGATACTTTAGGTGCAATGACTGAAGGTTATTCCGGGAGTGATATTGCTGTAGTGGTGAAAGATGCGCT
AATGCAACCGATAAGAAAAATTCAAAGCGCGACACATTTCAAAGATGTCTCTACGGAGGACGACGAAACA
AGAAAACTAACACCATGCTCTCCAGGTGATGATGGCGCCATCGAGATGAGTTGGACGGATATTGAAGCTG
ATGAATTAAAAGAACCAGATCTCACCATAAAGGATTTCTTAAAGGCTATCAAATCGACGAGACCTACCGT
GAATGAGGATGACTTGCTGAAGCAAGAACAGTTCACTAGAGATTTTGGTCAAGAAGGTAACGGTGGTGGC
GGGTCTGGAGGTGGAGGCAGTGGCGGAGGTGGGAGCGGAGGCGGGATGGCTGTTGATATGTTCATCAAGA
TCGGCGACGTCAAGGGTGAGTCCAAGGACAAGACTCACGCCGAGGAAATCGACGTGCTGGCATGGAGCTG
GGGCATGTCCCAGTCCGGGTCGATGCACATGGGCGGTGGCGGCGGCGCCGGCAAGGTCAACGTGCAGGAC
CTGTCGTTCACCAAGTACATCGACAAGTCCACGCCCAACCTGATGATGGCCTGCTCCAGCGGCAAGCACT
ATCCGCAGGCGAAGCTGACCATCCGCAAGGCCGGCGGCGAGAACCAGGTCGAGTACCTGATCATCACCCT
GAAGGAAGTCCTGGTGTCCTCGGTGAGCACCGGCGGCAGCGGTGGCGAGGATCGCCTGACCGAGAACGTG
ACCCTGAACTTCGCCCAGGTCCAGGTCGACTACCAGCCGCAGAAGGCGGATGGCGCGAAGGACGGCGGTC
CGGTCAAGTACGGCTGGAACATCCGCCAGAACGTGCAGGCCGGATAATAAAAGGGCGAGCTCAGATCCGG
CTGCTAACAAAGCCCGAAAGGAAGCTGAGTTGGCTGCTGCCACCGCTGAGCAATAACTAGCATAACCCCT
TGGGGCCTCTAAACGGGTCTTGAGGGGTTTTTTGCTGAAAGGAGGAACTATATCCGGATATCCCGCAAGA
GGCCCGGCAGTACCGGCATAACCAAGCCTATGCCTACAGCATCCAGGGTGACGGTGCCGAGGATGACGAT
GAGCGCATTGTTAGATTTCATACACGGTGCCTGACTGCGTTAGCAATTTAACTGTGATAAACTACCGCAT
TAAAGCTAGCTTATCGATGATAAGCTGTCAAACATGAGAATTAATTCTTGAAGACGAAAGGGCCTCGTGA
TACGCCTATTTTTATAGGTTAATGTCATGATAATAATGGTTTCTTAGACGTCAGGTGGCACTTTTCGGGG
AAATGTGCGCGGAACCCCTATTTGTTTATTTTTCTAAATACATTCAAATATGTATCCGCTCATGAGACAA
TAACCCTGATAAATGCTTCAATAATATTGAAAAAGGAAGAGTATGAGTATTCAACATTTCCGTGTCGCCC
TTATTCCCTTTTTTGCGGCATTTTGCCTTCCTGTTTTTGCTCACCCAGAAACGCTGGTGAAAGTAAAAGA
TGCTGAAGATCAGTTGGGTGCACGAGTGGGTTACATCGAACTGGATCTCAACAGCGGTAAGATCCTTGAG
AGTTTTCGCCCCGAAGAACGTTTTCCAATGATGAGCACTTTTAAAGTTCTGCTATGTGGCGCGGTATTAT
CCCGTGTTGACGCCGGGCAAGAGCAACTCGGTCGCCGCATACACTATTCTCAGAATGACTTGGTTGAGTA
CTCACCAGTCACAGAAAAGCATCTTACGGATGGCATGACAGTAAGAGAATTATGCAGTGCTGCCATAACC
ATGAGTGATAACACTGCGGCCAACTTACTTCTGACAACGATCGGAGGACCGAAGGAGCTAACCGCTTTTT
TGCACAACATGGGGGATCATGTAACTCGCCTTGATCGTTGGGAACCGGAGCTGAATGAAGCCATACCAAA
CGACGAGCGTGACACCACGATGCCTGCAGCAATGGCAACAACGTTGCGCAAACTATTAACTGGCGAACTA
CTTACTCTAGCTTCCCGGCAACAATTAATAGACTGGATGGAGGCGGATAAAGTTGCAGGACCACTTCTGC
GCTCGGCCCTTCCGGCTGGCTGGTTTATTGCTGATAAATCTGGAGCCGGTGAGCGTGGGTCTCGCGGTAT
CATTGCAGCACTGGGGCCAGATGGTAAGCCCTCCCGTATCGTAGTTATCTACACGACGGGGAGTCAGGCA
ACTATGGATGAACGAAATAGACAGATCGCTGAGATAGGTGCCTCACTGATTAAGCATTGGTAACTGTCAG
ACCAAGTTTACTCATATATACTTTAGATTGATTTAAAACTTCATTTTTAATTTAAAAGGATCTAGGTGAA
GATCCTTTTTGATAATCTCATGACCAAAATCCCTTAACGTGAGTTTTCGTTCCACTGAGCGTCAGACCCC
GTAGAAAAGATCAAAGGATCTTCTTGAGATCCTTTTTTTCTGCGCGTAATCTGCTGCTTGCAAACAAAAA
AACCACCGCTACCAGCGGTGGTTTGTTTGCCGGATCAAGAGCTACCAACTCTTTTTCCGAAGGTAACTGG
CTTCAGCAGAGCGCAGATACCAAATACTGTCCTTCTAGTGTAGCCGTAGTTAGGCCACCACTTCAAGAAC
TCTGTAGCACCGCCTACATACCTCGCTCTGCTAATCCTGTTACCAGTGGCTGCTGCCAGTGGCGATAAGT
CGTGTCTTACCGGGTTGGACTCAAGACGATAGTTACCGGATAAGGCGCAGCGGTCGGGCTGAACGGGGGG
TTCGTGCACACAGCCCAGCTTGGAGCGAACGACCTACACCGAACTGAGATACCTACAGCGTGAGCTATGA
GAAAGCGCCACGCTTCCCGAAGGGAGAAAGGCGGACAGGTATCCGGTAAGCGGCAGGGTCGGAACAGGAG
AGCGCACGAGGGAGCTTCCAGGGGGAAACGCCTGGTATCTTTATAGTCCTGTCGGGTTTCGCCACCTCTG
ACTTGAGCGTCGATTTTTGTGATGCTCGTCAGGGGGGCGGAGCCTATGGAAAAACGCCAGCAACGCGGCC
TTTTTACGGTTCCTGGCCTTTTGCTGGCCTTTTGCTCACATGTTCTTTCCTGCGTTATCCCCTGATTCTG
TGGATAACCGTATTACCGCCTTTGAGTGAGCTGATACCGCTCGCCGCAGCCGAACGACCGAGCGCAGCGA
GTCAGTGAGCGAGGAAGCGGAAGAGCGCCTGATGCGGTATTTTCTCCTTACGCATCTGTGCGGTATTTCA
CACCGCAATGGTGCACTCTCAGTACAATCTGCTCTGATGCCGCATAGTTAAGCCAGTATACACTCCGCTA
TCGCTACGTGACTGGGTCATGGCTGCGCCCCGACACCCGCCAACACCCGCTGACGCGCCCTGACGGGCTT
GTCTGCTCCCGGCATCCGCTTACAGACAAGCTGTGACCGTCTCCGGGAGCTGCATGTGTCAGAGGTTTTC
ACCGTCATCACCGAAACGCGCGAGGCAGCTGCGGTAAAGCTCATCAGCGTGGTCGTGAAGCGATTCACAG
ATGTCTGCCTGTTCATCCGCGTCCAGCTCGTTGAGTTTCTCCAGAAGCGTTAATGTCTGGCTTCTGATAA
AGCGGGCCATGTTAAGGGCGGTTTTTTCCTGTTTGGTCACTGATGCCTCCGTGTAAGGGGGATTTCTGTT
CATGGGGGTAATGATACCGATGAAACGAGAGAGGATGCTCACGATACGGGTTACTGATGATGAACATGCC
CGGTTACTGGAACGTTGTGAGGGTAAACAACTGGCGGTATGGATGCGGCGGGACCAGAGAAAAATCACTC
AGGGTCAATGCCAGCGCTTCGTTAATACAGATGTAGGTGTTCCACAGGGTAGCCAGCAGCATCCTGCGAT
GCAGATCCGGAACATAATGGTGCAGGGCGCTGACTTCCGCGTTTCCAGACTTTACGAAACACGGAAACCG
AAGACCATTCATGTTGTTGCTCAGGTCGCAGACGTTTTGCAGCAGCAGTCGCTTCACGTTCGCTCGCGTA
TCGGTGATTCATTCTGCTAACCAGTAAGGCAACCCCGCCAGCCTAGCCGGGTCCTCAACGACAGGAGCAC
GATCATGCGCACCCGTGGCCAGGACCCAACGCTGCCCGAGATGCGCCGCGTGCGGCTGCTGGAGATGGCG
GACGCGATGGATATGTTCTGCCAAGGGTTGGTTTGCGCATTCACAGTTCTCCGCAAGAATTGATTGGCTC
CAATTCTTGGAGTGGTGAATCCGTTAGCGAGGTGCCGCCGGCTTCCATTCAGGTCGAGGTGGCCCGGCTC
CATGCACCGCGACGCAACGCGGGGAGGCAGACAAGGTATAGGGCGGCGCCTACAATCCATGCCAACCCGT
TCCATGTGCTCGCCGAGGCGGCATAAATCGCCGTGACGATCAGCGGTCCAATGATCGAAGTTAGGCTGGT
AAGAGCCGCGAGCGATCCTTGAAGCTGTCCCTGATGGTCGTCATCTACCTGCCTGGACAGCATGGCCTGC
AACGCGGGCATCCCGATGCCGCCGGAAGCGAGAAGAATCATAATGGGGAAGGCCATCCAGCCTCGCGTCG
CGAACGCCAGCAAGACGTAGCCCAGCGCGTCGGCCGCCATGCCGGCGATAATGGCCTGCTTCTCGCCGAA
ACGTTTGGTGGCGGGACCAGTGACGAAGGCTTGAGCGAGGGCGTGCAAGATTCCGAATACCGCAAGCGAC
AGGCCGATCATCGTCGCGCTCCAGCGAAAGCGGTCCTCGCCGAAAATGACCCAGAGCGCTGCCGGCACCT
GTCCTACGAGTTGCATGATAAAGAAGACAGTCATAAGTGCGGCGACGATAGTCATGCCCCGCGCCCACCG
GAAGGAGCTGACTGGGTTGAAGGCTCTCAAGGGCATCGGTCGAGATCCCGGTGCCTAATGAGTGAGCTAA
CTTACATTAATTGCGTTGCGCTCACTGCCCGCTTTCCAGTCGGGAAACCTGTCGTGCCAGCTGCATTAAT
GAATCGGCCAACGCGCGGGGAGAGGCGGTTTGCGTATTGGGCGCCAGGGTGGTTTTTCTTTTCACCAGTG
AGACGGGCAACAGCTGATTGCCCTTCACCGCCTGGCCCTGAGAGAGTTGCAGCAAGCGGTCCACGCTGGT
TTGCCCCAGCAGGCGAAAATCCTGTTTGATGGTGGTTAACGGCGGGATATAACATGAGCTGTCTTCGGTA
TCGTCGTATCCCACTACCGAGATATCCGCACCAACGCGCAGCCCGGACTCGGTAATGGCGCGCATTGCGC
CCAGCGCCATCTGATCGTTGGCAACCAGCATCGCAGTGGGAACGATGCCCTCATTCAGCATTTGCATGGT
TTGTTGAAAACCGGACATGGCACTCCAGTCGCCTTCCCGTTCCGCTATCGGCTGAATTTGATTGCGAGTG
AGATATTTATGCCAGCCAGCCAGACGCAGACGCGCCGAGACAGAACTTAATGGGCCCGCTAACAGCGCGA
TTTGCTGGTGACCCAATGCGACCAGATGCTCCACGCCCAGTCGCGTACCGTCTTCATGGGAGAAAATAAT
ACTGTTGATGGGTGTCTGGTCAGAGACATCAAGAAATAACGCCGGAACATTAGTGCAGGCAGCTTCCACA
GCAATGGCATCCTGGTCATCCAGCGGATAGTTAATGATCAGCCCACTGACGCGTTGCGCGAGAAGATTGT
GCACCGCCGCTTTACAGGCTTCGACGCCGCTTCGTTCTACCATCGACACCACCACGCTGGCACCCAGTTG
ATCGGCGCGAGATTTAATCGCCGCGACAATTTGCGACGGCGCGTGCAGGGCCAGACTGGAGGTGGCAACG
CCAATCAGCAACGACTGTTTGCCCGCCAGTTGTTGTGCCACGCGGTTGGGAATGTAATTCAGCTCCGCCA
TCGCCGCTTCCACTTTTTCCCGCGTTTTCGCAGAAACGTGGCTGGCCTGGTTCACCACGCGGGAAACGGT
CTGATAAGAGACACCGGCATACTCTGCGACATCGTATAACGTTACTGGTTTCACATTCACCACCCTGAAT
TGACTCTCTTCCGGGCGCTATCATGCCATACCGCGAAAGGTTTTGCGCCATTCGATGGTGTCCGGGATCT
CGACGCTCTCCCTTATGCGACTCCTGCATTAGGAAGCAGCCCAGTAGTAGGTTGAGGCCGTTGAGCACCG
CCGCCGCAAGGAATGGTGCATG
